>Addgene plasmid #35112 | pSA48 | depositor full sequence | sequence record 83382 | pSA48 sequence 4967 bps
GAACGCGGCCGCCAGCTGAAGCTTCGTACGCTGCAGGTCGACGGATCCCCGGGTTAATTAAGGCGCGCCA
GATCTGCCCGCCGGGAAGGCGAACCCGATCGGATGCATCCTCTCTGCTGCCATGATGCTGAAGTTGTCGT
TGAACATGGTTGCTGCCGGCGAGGCGGTCGAGCAGGCAGTGCAGGAGGTGTTGGACTCGGGAGTCAGAAC
GGGCGACCTGCTCGGCTCGAGCTCCACTTCGGAGGTTGGCGACGCCATTGCGCTTGCAGTTAAGGAAGCC
TTGCGCAGGCAATCCGCAGCTGGTCTGAGCTAGCCTCGAGGACCCTTCTCTTTAGACTATTCTACTCTTA
TGCACGTAAAAAATTCTAGGAAATATGTATTAACTAGGAGTAAAATAACCGGCTAGTGGCATTCATATAG
CCGTCTGTTTACATCTACATCACACATTTCGAGTGTATATCTCGCAACGTTGGCGTTAAATAGGCAGTCA
ATGGCCCGACCATTCTATGGTGTTTAGGTCGATGCCATCTTTGTACAGCTTGCCTCGTCCCCGCCGGGTC
ACCCGGCCAGCGACATGGAGGCCCAGAATACCCTCCTTGACAGTCTTGACGTGCGCAGCTCAGGGGCATG
ATGTGACTGTCGCCCGTACATTTAGCCCATACATCCCCATGTATAATCATTTGCATCCATACATTTTGAT
GGCCGCACGGCGCGAAGCAAAAATTACGGCTCCTCGCTGCAGACCTGCGAGCAGGGAAACGCTCCCCTCA
CAGACGCGTTGAATTGTCCCCACGCCGCGCCCCTGTAGAGAAATATAAAAGGTTAGGATTTGCCACTGAG
GTTCTTCTTTCATATACTTCCTTTTAAAATCTTGCTAGGATACAGTTCTCACATCACATCCGAACATAAA
CAACCATGGTTAAAACGACTGAAGTAGTAAGCGAAGTTTCAAAGGTGGCAGGTGTAAGACCATGGGCAGG
TATATTCGTTGTTGAAATTCAAGAGGATATACTCGCGGATGAGTTTACGTTCGAGGCATTAATGAGAACT
TTGCCATTGGCGTCTCAAGCCAGAATCCTCAATAAAAAATCGTTTCACGATAGATGTTCAAATCTATGCA
GCCAGCTGCTGCAGTTGTTTGGCTGCTCTATAGTAACGGGCTTAAATTTTCAAGAGCTGAAATTTGACAA
GGGCAGCTTCGGTAAGCCATTCTTAGACAACAATCGTTTTCTTCCATTTAGCATGACCATCGGTGAACAA
TATGTAGCTATGTTCCTCGTAAAATGTGTAAGTACAGATGAATACCAGGATGTCGGAATTGATATCGCTT
CTCCGTGCAATTATGGCGGGAGGGAAGAGTTGGAGCTATTTAAAGAAGTTTTTAGTGAAAGAGAATTTAA
CGGTTTACTGAAAGCGTCTGATCCATGCACAATATTTACTTACTTATGGTCCTTGAAGGAGTCGTATACA
AAATTTACTGGAACTGGCCTTAACACAGACTTGTCACTAATAGATTTTGGCGCTATCAGCTTTTTTCCGG
CTGAGGGAGCTTCTATGTGCATAACTCTGGATGAAGTTCCATTGATTTTCCATTCTCAATGGTTCAATAA
CGAAATTGTCACTATCTGTATGCCAAAGTCCATCAGTGATAAAATCAACACGAACAGACCAAAATTATAT
AATATCAGCTTATCTACGTTGATTGATTATTTCATCGAAAATGATGGTTTATAATCAGTACTGACAATAA
AAAGATTCTTGTTTTCAAGAACTTGTCATTTGTATAGTTTTTTTATATTGTAGTTGTTCTATTTTAATCA
AATGTTAGCGTGATTTATATTTTTTTTCGCCTCGACATCATCTGCCCAGATGCGAAGTTAAGTGCGCAGA
AAGTAATATCATGCGTCAATCGTATGTGAATGCTGGTCGCTATACTGCTGTCGATTCGATACTAACGCCG
CCATCCAGTGTCGACTAGGGTTGCTGCCATCGGCCTCGCTCGCGTCTTTGCCGGATAGCAAGAGCGCCTT
TGGCCTCTACGAGCCCTGCCACGGCTCTGCGCCCGATCTGCCCGCCGGGAAGGCGAACCCGATCGGATGC
ATCCTCTCTGCTGCCATGATGCTGAAGTTGTCGTTGAACATGGTTGCTGCCGGCGAGGCGGTCGAGCAGG
CAGTGCAGGAGGTGTTGGACTCGGGAGTCAGAACGGGCGACCTGCTCGGCTCGAGCTCCACTTCGGAGGT
TGGCGACGCCATTGCGCTTGCAGTTAAGGAAGCCTTGCGCAGGCAATCCGCAGCTGGTCTGAGCTAGCCT
CGAGGACCCTTCTCTTTAGACTATTCTACTCTTATGCACGTAAAAAATTCTAGGAAATATGTATTAACTA
GGAGTAAAATAACCGGCTAGTGGCATTCATATAGCCGTCTGTTTACATCTACATCACACATTTCGAGTGT
ATATCTCGCAACGTTGGCGTTAAATAGGCAGTCAATGGCCCGACCATTCTATGGTGTTTAGGTCGATGCC
ATCTTTGTACGTTTAAACGAGCTCGAATTCATCGATGATATCAGATCCACTAGTGGCCTATGCGGCCGCG
GATCTGCCGGTCTCCCTATAGTGAGTCGTATTAATTTCGATAAGCCAGGTTAACCTGCATTAATGAATCG
GCCAACGCGCGGGGAGAGGCGGTTTGCGTATTGGGCGCTCTTCCGCTTCCTCGCTCACTGACTCGCTGCG
CTCGGTCGTTCGGCTGCGGCGAGCGGTATCAGCTCACTCAAAGGCGGTAATACGGTTATCCACAGAATCA
GGGGATAACGCAGGAAAGAACATGTGAGCAAAAGGCCAGCAAAAGGCCAGGAACCGTAAAAAGGCCGCGT
TGCTGGCGTTTTTCCATAGGCTCCGCCCCCCTGACGAGCATCACAAAAATCGACGCTCAAGTCAGAGGTG
GCGAAACCCGACAGGACTATAAAGATACCAGGCGTTTCCCCCTGGAAGCTCCCTCGTGCGCTCTCCTGTT
CCGACCCTGCCGCTTACCGGATACCTGTCCGCCTTTCTCCCTTCGGGAAGCGTGGCGCTTTCTCAATGCT
CACGCTGTAGGTATCTCAGTTCGGTGTAGGTCGTTCGCTCCAAGCTGGGCTGTGTGCACGAACCCCCCGT
TCAGCCCGACCGCTGCGCCTTATCCGGTAACTATCGTCTTGAGTCCAACCCGGTAAGACACGACTTATCG
CCACTGGCAGCAGCCACTGGTAACAGGATTAGCAGAGCGAGGTATGTAGGCGGTGCTACAGAGTTCTTGA
AGTGGTGGCCTAACTACGGCTACACTAGAAGGACAGTATTTGGTATCTGCGCTCTGCTGAAGCCAGTTAC
CTTCGGAAAAAGAGTTGGTAGCTCTTGATCCGGCAAACAAACCACCGCTGGTAGCGGTGGTTTTTTTGTT
TGCAAGCAGCAGATTACGCGCAGAAAAAAAGGATCTCAAGAAGATCCTTTGATCTTTTCTACGGGGTCTG
ACGCTCAGTGGAACGAAAACTCACGTTAAGGGATTTTGGTCATGAGATTATCAAAAAGGATCTTCACCTA
GATCCTTTTAAATTAAAAATGAAGTTTTAAATCAATCTAAAGTATATATGAGTAAACTTGGTCTGACAGT
TACCAATGCTTAATCAGTGAGGCACCTATCTCAGCGATCTGTCTATTTCGTTCATCCATAGTTGCCTGAC
TCCCCGTCGTGTAGATAACTACGATACGGGAGGGCTTACCATCTGGCCCCAGTGCTGCAATGATACCGCG
AGACCCACGCTCACCGGCTCCAGATTTATCAGCAATAAACCAGCCAGCCGGAAGGGCCGAGCGCAGAAGT
GGTCCTGCAACTTTATCCGCCTCCATCCAGTCTATTAATTGTTGCCGGGAAGCTAGAGTAAGTAGTTCGC
CAGTTAATAGTTTGCGCAACGTTGTTGCCATTGCTACAGGCATCGTGGTGTCACGCTCGTCGTTTGGTAT
GGCTTCATTCAGCTCCGGTTCCCAACGATCAAGGCGAGTTACATGATCCCCCATGTTGTGCAAAAAAGCG
GTTAGCTCCTTCGGTCCTCCGATCGTTGTCAGAAGTAAGTTGGCCGCAGTGTTATCACTCATGGTTATGG
CAGCACTGCATAATTCTCTTACTGTCATGCCATCCGTAAGATGCTTTTCTGTGACTGGTGAGTACTCAAC
CAAGTCATTCTGAGAATAGTGTATGCGGCGACCGAGTTGCTCTTGCCCGGCGTCAATACGGGATAATACC
GCGCCACATAGCAGAACTTTAAAAGTGCTCATCATTGGAAAACGTTCTTCGGGGCGAAAACTCTCAAGGA
TCTTACCGCTGTTGAGATCCAGTTCGATGTAACCCACTCGTGCACCCAACTGATCTTCAGCATCTTTTAC
TTTCACCAGCGTTTCTGGGTGAGCAAAAACAGGAAGGCAAAATGCCGCAAAAAAGGGAATAAGGGCGACA
CGGAAATGTTGAATACTCATACTCTTCCTTTTTCAATATTATTGAAGCATTTATCAGGGTTATTGTCTCA
TGAGCGGATACATATTTGAATGTATTTAGAAAAATAAACAAATAGGGGTTCCGCGCACATTTCCCCGAAA
AGTGCCACCTGACGTCTAAGAAACCATTATTATCATGACATTAACCTATAAAAATAGGCGTATCACGAGG
CCCTTTCGTCTCGCGCGTTTCGGTGATGACGGTGAAAACCTCTGACACATGCAGCTCCCGGAGACGGTCA
CAGCTTGTCTGTAAGCGGATGCCGGGAGCAGACAAGCCCGTCAGGGCGCGTCAGCGGGTGTTGGCGGGTG
TCGGGGCTGGCTTAACTATGCGGCATCAGAGCAGATTGTACTGAGAGTGCACCATATGGACATATTGTCG
TTAGAACGCGGCTACAATTAATACATAACCTTATGTATCATACACATACGATTTAGGTGACACTATA
Features (pLannotate 1.2.2; 13 found; start..end, strand, type, name):
     65..283     +  CDS            LEU2 (fragment): LEU3_YEAST - Experimental evidence at protein level: Swiss-Prot protein existence level 1. Catalyzes the oxidation of 3-carboxy-2-hydroxy-4- methylpentanoate (3-isopropylmalate) to 3-carboxy-4-methyl-2- oxopentanoate. The product decarboxylates to 4-methyl-2 oxopentanoate. From Saccharomyces cerevisiae (strain ATCC 204508 / S288c) (Baker's yeast).
    572..915     +  promoter       TEF promoter: Ashbya gossypii TEF promoter
    916..1731    +  CDS            LYS5: LYS5_YEAST - Experimental evidence at protein level: Swiss-Prot protein existence level 1. Catalyzes the transfer of a 4'-phosphopantetheine moiety from coenzyme A to a serine residue of acceptor proteins, such as alpha- aminoadipate reductase. Necessary for alpha-aminoadipate reductase activity. From Saccharomyces cerevisiae (strain ATCC 204508 / S288c) (Baker's yeast).
   1740..1937    +  terminator     TEF terminator: Ashbya gossypii TEF terminator
   1948..2277    +  CDS            LEU2 (fragment): LEU3_YEAST - Experimental evidence at protein level: Swiss-Prot protein existence level 1. Catalyzes the oxidation of 3-carboxy-2-hydroxy-4- methylpentanoate (3-isopropylmalate) to 3-carboxy-4-methyl-2- oxopentanoate. The product decarboxylates to 4-methyl-2 oxopentanoate. From Saccharomyces cerevisiae (strain ATCC 204508 / S288c) (Baker's yeast).
   2605..2623    -  promoter       T7 promoter: promoter for bacteriophage T7 RNA polymerase
   2645..2698    -  CDS            lacI (fragment): lac repressor; lacI; The lac repressor binds to the lac operator to inhibit transcription in E. coli. This inhibition can be relieved by adding lactose or isopropyl-β-D-thiogalactopyranoside (IPTG).
   2881..3469    -  rep_origin     ori: high-copy-number ColE1/pMB1/pBR322/pUC origin of replication
   3640..4500    -  CDS            AmpR: β-lactamase; bla; confers resistance to ampicillin, carbenicillin, and related antibiotics
   4501..4605    -  promoter       AmpR promoter: bla
   4700..4735    +  CDS            rop (fragment): Rop protein, which maintains plasmids at low copy number; rop
   4837..4888    +  misc_feature   bom (fragment): basis of mobility region from pBR322
   4951..2       +  promoter       SP6 promoter (across the origin): promoter for bacteriophage SP6 RNA polymerase
