[The description below was written by a language model from this plasmid's Addgene catalogue record and pLannotate feature annotations shown in this document.]
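Description:
pSA48 is an E. coli plasmid of about 5 kb built on the pFA6-kanMX4 backbone, in which the kanMX marker has been replaced by a LYS5-based "MX" cassette named lys5MX3. It is maintained in bacteria through a high-copy ColE1/pUC-type origin and the AmpR β-lactamase gene. Short remnants of rop, bom and lacI, together with flanking SP6 and T7 phage promoters, are carried over from the parental cloning vector. The catalogue lists the vector type as "Yeast Replicating", but the feature table shows no yeast origin (no 2μ or ARS/CEN element). This fits the usual role of pFA6-series plasmids as templates or sources for integrating cassettes rather than as episomes.

The payload is the S. cerevisiae LYS5 coding sequence placed between the Ashbya gossypii TEF promoter and TEF terminator. LYS5 encodes the phosphopantetheinyl transferase that activates α-aminoadipate reductase in lysine biosynthesis, so the cassette restores lysine prototrophy in a lys5 host, giving positive selection on medium lacking lysine. The associated publication describes the LYS5MX cassettes as supporting both positive and negative selection. In general, negative selection for lysine-pathway genes relies on α-aminoadipate medium, which favours cells that have lost the function.

The cassette is bracketed by two annotated fragments of LEU2 in the same orientation. By analogy with other MX3-type designs, flanking direct repeats would allow the marker to be excised by recombination and the loss then selected for, though the record does not state this and does not say whether the two LEU2 fragments overlap. The construct is intended for gene replacement and marker recycling in budding yeast.
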