Addgene plasmid #35112: pSA48
Depositing lab: John McCusker. Depositing organization: Duke University. Publication: Positive and negative selection LYS5MX gene replacement cassettes for use in Saccharomyces cerevisiae. Ito-Harashima S, McCusker JH. Yeast. 2004 Jan 15;21(1):53-61. 10.1002/yea.1057 PubMed 14745782.
Backbone
  Vector backbone: pFA6-kanMX4
  Vector type: Yeast Replicating
  Selectable markers: Lysine
Growth in bacteria
  Bacterial resistance: Ampicillin, 100 μg/mL
  Growth temperature: 37°C
  Growth strain: DH5alpha
  Copy number: High Copy
Gene/Insert
  Gene/Insert name: lys5MX3
  Species: S. cerevisiae (budding yeast)
Terms and licenses: Academic/Nonprofit Terms; Industry Terms: Not Available to Industry
How to cite: pSA48 was a gift from John McCusker (Addgene plasmid # 35112 ; http://n2t.net/addgene:35112 ; RRID:Addgene_35112)
