>Addgene plasmid #35112 | pSA48 | addgene partial sequence | sequence record 52333 | T7 5'-TAATACGACTCACTATAGGG-3'
TAGTGGATCTGATATCATCGATGAATTCGAGCTCGTTTACCGTTTAAACGTACAAAGATGGCATCGACCT
AAACACCATAGAATGGTCGGGCCATTGACTGCCTATTTAACGCCAACGTTGCGAGATATACACTCGAAAT
GTGTGATGTAGATGTAAACAGACGGCTATATGAATGCCACTAGCCGGTTATTTTACTTCTAGTTAATACA
TATTTCCTAGAATTTTTTACGTGCATAAGAGTAGAATAGTCTAAAGAGAAGGGTCCTCGAGGCTAGCTCA
GACCAGCTGCGGATTGCCTGCGCAAGGCTTCCTTAACTGCAAGCGCAATGGCGTCGCCAACCTCCGAAGT
GGAGCTCGAGCCGAGCAGGTCGCCCGTTCTGACTCCCGAGTCCAACACCTCCTGCACTGCCTGCTCGACC
GCCTCGCCGGCAGCAACCATGTTCAACGACAACTTCAGCATCATGGCAGCAGAGAGGATGCATCCGATCG
GGTTCGCCTTCCCGGCGGGCAGATCGGGCGCAGAGCCGTGGCAGGGCTCGTAGAGGCCAAAGGCGCTCTT
GCTATCCGGCAAAGACGCGAGCGAGGCCGATGGCAGCAACCCTAGTCGACACTGGATGGCGGCGTTAGTA
TCAAATCGACAGCAGTATAGCGACCAGCATTCACATACGATTGACGCATGATATTACTTTCTGCGCACTT
AACTTCGCATCTGGGCAGATGATGTCGAGGCGAAAAAAAATATAAATCACGCTAACATTTGATTAAAATA
GAACAACTACAATATAAAAAAACTATACAAATGACAAGTTCTTGAAAACAAGAATCTTTTTATTGTCAGT
ACTGATTATAAACCATCATTTTCGATGAAATAATCA
