>Addgene plasmid #35112 | pSA48 | addgene partial sequence | sequence record 53361 | Tef-promoter-F 5'-GGATACAGTTCTCACATCAC
AGTAGTAAGCGAAGTTTCAAAGGTGGCAGGTGTAAGACCATGGGCAGGTATATTCGTTGTTGAAATTCAA
GAGGATATACTCGCGGATGAGTTTACGTTCGAGGCATTAATGAGAACTTTGCCATTGGCGTCTCAAGCCA
GAATCCTCAATAAAAAATCGTTTCACGATAGATGTTCAAATCTATGCAGCCAGCTGCTGCAGTTGTTTGG
CTGCTCTATAGTAACGGGCTTAAATTTTCAAGAGCTGAAATTTGACAAGGGCAGCTTCGGTAAGCCATTC
TTAGACAACAATCGTTTTCTTCCATTTAGCATGACCATCGGTGAACAATATGTAGCTATGTTCCTCGTAA
AATGTGTAAGTACAGATGAATACCAGGATGTCGGAATTGATATCGCTTCTCCGTGCAATTATGGCGGGAG
GGAAGAGTTGGAGCTATTTAAAGAAGTTTTTAGTGAAAGAGAATTTAACGGTTTACTGAAAGCGTCTGAT
CCATGCACAATATTTACTTACTTATGGTCCTTGAAGGAGTCGTATACAAAATTTACTGGAACTGGCCTTA
ACACAGACTTGTCACTAATAGATTTTGGCGCTATCAGCTTTTTTCCGGCTGAGGGAGCTTCTATGTGCAT
AACTCTGGATGAAGTTCCATTGATTTTCCATTCTCAATGGTTCAATAACGAAATTGTCACTATCTGTATG
CCAAAGTCCATCAGTGATAAAATCAACACGAACAGACCAAAATTTTATAATATCAGCTTATCTACGTTGA
